>Addgene plasmid #128733 | pCPP5372 | addgene full sequence | sequence record 252502 | Addgene NGS Result
ACAAGTTTGTACAAAAAAGCTGAACGAGAAACGTAAAATGATATAAATATCAATATATTAAATTAGATTT
TGCATAAAAAACAGACTACATAATACTGTAAAACACAACATATCCAGTCACTATGGCGGCCGCATTAGGC
ACCCCAGGCTTTACACTTTATGCTTCCGGCTCGTATAATGTGTGGATTTTGAGTTAGGATCCGTCGAGAT
TTTCAGGAGCTAAGGAAGCTAAAATGGAGAAAAAAATCACTGGATATACCACCGTTGATATATCCCAATG
GCATCGTAAAGAACATTTTGAGGCATTTCAGTCAGTTGCTCAATGTACCTATAACCAGACCGTTCAGCTG
GATATTACGGCCTTTTTAAAGACCGTAAAGAAAAATAAGCACAAGTTTTATCCGGCCTTTATTCACATTC
TTGCCCGCCTGATGAATGCTCATCCGGAATTCCGTATGGCAATGAAAGACGGTGAGCTGGTGATATGGGA
TAGTGTTCACCCTTGTTACACCGTTTTCCATGAGCAAACTGAAACGTTTTCATCGCTCTGGAGTGAATAC
CACGACGATTTCCGGCAGTTTCTACACATATATTCGCAAGATGTGGCGTGTTACGGTGAAAACCTGGCCT
ATCTCCCTAAAGGGTTTATTGAGAATATGTTTTTCGTCTCAGCCAATCCCTGGGTGAGTTTCACCAGTTT
TGATTTAAACGTGGCCAATATGGACAACTTCTTCGCCCCCGTTTTCACCATGGGCAAATATTATACGCAA
GGCGACAAGGTGCTGATGCCGCTGGCGATTCAGGTTCATCATGCCGTTTGTGATGGCTTCCATGTCGGCA
GAATGCTTAATGAATTACAACAGTACTGCGATGAGTGGCAGGGCGGGGCGTAAAGATCTGGATCCGGCTT
ACTAAAAGCCAGATAACAGTATGCGTATTTGCGCGCTGATTTTTGCGGTATAAGAATATATACTGATATG
TATACCCGAAGTATGTCAAAAAGAGGTATGCTATGAAGCAGCGTATTACAGTGACAGTTGACAGCGACAG
CTATCAGTTGCTCAAGGCATATATGATGTCAATATCTCCGGTCTGGTAAGCACAACCATGCAGAATGAAG
CCCGTCGTCTGCGTGCCGAACGCTGGAAAGCGGAAAATCAGGAAGGGATGGCTGAGGTCGCCCGGTTTAT
TGAAATGAACGGCTCTTTTGCTGACGAGAACAGGGGCTGGTGAAATGCAGTTTAAGGTTTACACCTATAA
AAGAGAGAGCCGTTATCGTCTGTTTGTGGATGTACAGAGTGATATTATTGACACGCCCGGGCGACGGATG
GTGATCCCCCTGGCCAGTGCACGTCTGCTGTCAGATAAAGTCTCCCGTGAACTTTACCCGGTGGTGCATA
TCGGGGATGAAAGCTGGCGCATGATGACCACCGATATGGCCAGTGTGCCGGTCTCCGTTATCGGGGAAGA
AGTGGCTGATCTCAGCCACCGCGAAAATGACATCAAAAACGCCATTAACCTGATGTTCTGGGGAATATAA
ATGTCAGGCTCCCTTATACACAGCCAGTCTGCAGGTCGACCATAGTGACTGGATATGTTGTGTCTTACAG
TATTATGTAGTCTGTTTTTTATGCAAAATCTAATTTAATATATTGATATTTATATCATTTTACGTTTCTC
GTTCAGCTTTCTTGTACAAAGTGGTTGATGTGTACCCATACGACGTCCCAGACTACGCTTAAGGGACTCC
CTATAGTGAGTGGTACCGGGCCCCCCCTCGAGGTCGACGGTATCGATAAGCTTGATATCGAATTCCTGCA
GCCCGGGGGATCCACTAGTTCTAGAGCGGCCGCCACCGCGGTGGAGCTCCAATTCGCCCTATAGTGAGTC
GTATTACGCGCGCTCACTGGCCGTCGTTTTACAACGTCGTGACTGGGAAAACCCTGGCGTTACCCAACTT
AATCGCCTTGCAGCACATCCCCCTTTCGCCAGCTGGCGTAATAGCGAAGAGGCCCGCACCGATCGCCCTT
CCCAACAGTTGCGCAGCCTGAATGGCGAATGGAAATTGTAAGCGTTAATATTTTGTTAAAATTCGCGTTA
AATTTTTGTTAAATCAGCTCATTTTTTAACCAATAGGCCGTACTGCGATGAGTGGCAGGGCGGGGCGTAA
TTTTTTTAAGGCAGTTATTGGTGCCCTTAAACGCCTGGTTGCTACGCCTGAATAAGTGATAATAAGCGGA
TGAATGGCAGAAATTCGAAAGCAAATTCGACCCGGTCGTCGGTTCAGGGCAGGGTCGTTAAATAGCCGCT
TATGTCTATTGCTGGTTTACCGGTTTATTGACTACCGGAAGCAGTGTGACCGTGTGCTTCTCAAATGCCT
GAGGCCAGTTTGCTCAGGCTCTCCCCGTGGAGGTAATAATTGACGATATGATCATTTATTCTGCCTCCCA
GAGCCTGATAAAAACGGTGAATCCGTTAGCGAGGTGCCGCCGGCTTCCATTCAGGTCGAGGTGGCCCGGC
TCCATGCACCGCGACGCAACGCGGGGAGGCAGACAAGGTATAGGGCGGCGAGGCGGCTACAGCCGATAGT
CTGGAACAGCGCACTTACGGGTTGCTGCGCAACCCAAGTGCTACCGGCGCGGCAGCGTGACCCGTGTCGG
CGGCTCCAACGGCTCGCCATCGTCCAGAAAACACGGCTCATCGGGCATCGGCAGGCGCTGCTGCCCGCGC
CGTTCCCATTCCTCCGTTTCGGTCAAGGCTGGCAGGTCTGGTTCCATGCCCGGAATGCCGGGCTGGCTGG
GCGGCTCCTCGCCGGGGCCGGTCGGTAGTTGCTGCTCGCCCGGATACAGGGTCGGGATGCGGCGCAGGTC
GCCATGCCCCAACAGCGATTCGTCCTGGTCGTCGTGATCAACCACCACGGCGGCACTGAACACCGACAGG
CGCAACTGGTCGCGGGGCTGGCCCCACGCCACGCGGTCATTGACCACGTAGGCCGACACGGTGCCGGGGC
CGTTGAGCTTCACGACGGAGATCCAGCGCTCGGCCACCAAGTCCTTGACTGCGTATTGGACCGTCCGCAA
AGAACGTCCGATGAGCTTGGAAAGTGTCTTCTGGCTGACCACCACGGCGTTCTGGTGGCCCATCTGCGCC
ACGAGGTGATGCAGCAGCATTGCCGCCGTGGGTTTCCTCGCAATAAGCCCGGCCCACGCCTCATGCGCTT
TGCGTTCCGTTTGCACCCAGTGACCGGGCTTGTTCTTGGCTTGAATGCCGATTTCTCTGGACTGCGTGGC
CATGCTTATCTCCATGCGGTAGGGGTGCCGCACGGTTGCGGCACCATGCGCAATCAGCTGCAACTTTTCG
GCAGCGCGACAACAATTATGCGTTGCGTAAAAGTGGCAGTCAATTACAGATTTTCTTTAACCTACGCAAT
GAGCTATTGCGGGGGGTGCCGCAATGAGCTGTTGCGTACCCCCCTTTTTTAAGTTGTTGATTTTTAAGTC
TTTCGCATTTCGCCCTATATCTAGTTCTTTGGTGCCCAAAGAAGGGCACCCCTGCGGGGTTCCCCCACGC
CTTCGGCGCGGCTCCCCCTCCGGCAAAAAGTGGCCCCTCCGGGGCTTGTTGATCGACTGCGCGGCCTTCG
GCCTTGCCCAAGGTGGCGCTGCCCCCTTGGAACCCCCGCACTCGCCGCCGTGAGGCTCGGGGGGCAGGCG
GGCGGGCTTCGCCCTTCGACTGCCCCCACTCGCATAGGCTTGGGTCGTTCCAGGCGCGTCAAGGCCAAGC
CGCTGCGCGGTCGCTGCGCGAGCCTTGACCCGCCTTCCACTTGGTGTCCAACCGGCAAGCGAAGCGCGCA
GGCCGCAGGCCGGAGGCTTTTCCCCAGAGAAAATTAAAAAAATTGATGGGGCAAGGCCGCAGGCCGCGCA
GTTGGAGCCGGTGGGTATGTGGTCGAAGGCTGGGTAGCCGGTGGGCAATCCCTGTGGTCAAGCTCGTGGG
CAGGCGCAGCCTGTCCATCAGCTTGTCCAGCAGGGTTGTCCACGGGCCGAGCGAAGCGAGCCAGCCGGTG
GCCGCTCGCGGCCATCGTCCACATATCCACGGGCTGGCAAGGGAGCGCAGCGACCGCGCAGGGCGAAGCC
CGGAGAGCAAGCCCGTAGGGCGCCGCAGCCGCCGTAGGCGGTCACGACTTTGCGAAGCAAAGTCTAGTGA
GTATACTCAAGCATTGAGTGGCCCGCCGGAGGCACCGCCTTGCGCTGCCCCCGTCGAGCCGGTTGGACAC
CAAAAGGGAGGGGCAGGCATGGCGGCATACGCGATCATGCGATGCAAGAAGCTGGCGAAAATGGGCAACG
TGGCGGCCAGTCTCAAGCACGCCTACCGCGAGCGCGAGACGCCCAACGCTGACGCCAGCAGGACGCCAGA
GAACGAGCACTGGGCGGCCAGCAGCACCGATGAAGCGATGGGCCGACTGCGCGAGTTGCTGCCAGAGAAG
CGGCGCAAGGACGCTGTGTTGGCGGTCGAGTACGTCATGACGGCCAGCCCGGAATGGTGGAAGTCGGCCA
GCCAAGAACAGCAGGCGGCGTTCTTCGAGAAGGCGCACAAGTGGCTGGCGGACAAGTACGGGGCGGATCG
CATCGTGACGGCCAGCATCCACCGTGACGAAACCAGCCCGCACATGACCGCGTTCGTGGTGCCGCTGACG
CAGGACGGCAGGCTGTCGGCCAAGGAGTTCATCGGCAACAAAGCGCAGATGACCCGCGACCAGACCACGT
TTGCGGCCGCTGTGGCCGATCTAGGGCTGCAACGGGGCATCGAGGGCAGCAAGGCACGTCACACGCGCAT
TCAGGCGTTCTACGAGGCCCTGGAGCGGCCACCAGTGGGCCACGTCACCATCAGCCCGCAAGCGGTCGAG
CCACGCGCCTATGCACCGCAGGGATTGGCCGAAAAGCTGGGAATCTCAAAGCGCGTTGAGACGCCGGAAG
CCGTGGCCGACCGGCTGACAAAAGCGGTTCGGCAGGGGTATGAGCCTGCCCTACAGGCCGCCGCAGGAGC
GCGTGAGATGCGCAAGAAGGCCGATCAAGCCCAAGAGACGGCCCGAGACCTTCGGGAGCGCCTGAAGCCC
GTTCTGGACGCCCTGGGGCCGTTGAATCGGGATATGCAGGCCAAGGCCGCCGCGATCATCAAGGCCGTGG
GCGAAAAGCTGCTGACGGAACAGCGGGAAGTCCAGCGCCAGAAACAGGCCCAGCGCCAGCAGGAACGCGG
GCGCGCACATTTCCCCGAAAAGTGCCACCTGCGGCGTTGTGACAATTTACCGAACAACTCCGCGGCCGGG
AAGCCGATCTCGGCTTGAACGAATTGTTAGGTGGCGGTACTTGGGTCGATATCAAAGTGCATCACTTCTT
CCCGTATGCCCAACTTTGTATAGAGAGCCACTGCGGGATCGTCACCGTAATCTGCTTGCACGTAGATCAC
ATAAGCACCAAGCGCGTTGGCCTCATGCTTGAGGAGATTGATGAGCGCGGTGGCAATGCCCTGCCTCCGG
TGCTCTCCGGAGACTGCGAGATCATAGATATAGATCTCACTACGCGGCTGCTCAAACTTGGGCAGAACGT
AAGCCGCGAGAGCGCCAACAACCGCTTCTTGGTCGAAGGCAGCAAGCGCGATGAATGTCTTACTACGGAG
CAAGTTCCCGAGGTAATCGGAGTCCGGCTGATGTTGGGAGTAGGTGGCTACGTCTCCGAACTCACGACCG
AAAAGATCAAGAGCAGCCCGCATGGATTTGACTTGGTCAGGGCCGAGCCTACATGTGCGAATGATGCCCA
TACTTGAGCCACCTAACTTTGTTTTAGGGCGACTGCCCTGCTGCGTAACATCGTTGCTGCTGCGTAACAT
CGTTGCTGCTCCATAACATCAAACATCGACCCACGGCGTAACGCGCTTGCTGCTTGGATGCCCGAGGCAT
AGACTGTACAAAAAAACAGTCATAACAAGCCATGAAAACCGCCACTGCGCCGTTACCACCGCTGCGTTCG
GTCAAGGTTCTGGACCAGTTGCGTGAGCGCATACGCTACTTGCATTACAGTTTACGAACCGAACAGGCTT
ATGTCAACTGGGTTCGTGCCTTCATCCGTTTCCACGGTGTGCGTCCATGGGCAAATATTATACGCAAGGC
GACAAGGTGCTGATGCCGCTGGCGATTCAGGTTCATCATGCCGTTTGTGATGGCTTCCATGTCGGCAGAA
TGCTTAATGAATTACAACAGTTTTTATGCATTACCGAGTAACGCAGCTGCGTTTACGGCGGACGCAGCCA
AGGCAGCGTTACTGTGCGCCAAACTCAAGTCAGTGACGCTTTGATGTCTAAACCCGGCGCCAGCAAAATT
TTGGGGAATTATCTTATAAGCTTGGAACCGATCCGCTCCCTATGACCACTCAAGTGGCGTCATAAATGCT
GTACTAAAGAGGGTATATGCATGC
Features (pLannotate 1.2.2; 19 found; start..end, strand, type, name):
      1..125     +  protein_bind   attR1: mutant version of attR; recombination site for the Gateway® LR reaction LR Clonase™
    150..180     +  promoter       lac UV5 promoter: E. coli lac promoter with an "up" mutation
    204..233     +  promoter       cat promoter (fragment): promoter of the E. coli cat gene encoding chloramphenicol acetyltransferase
    234..893     +  CDS            CmR: chloramphenicol acetyltransferase; cat; confers resistance to chloramphenicol
   1072..1230    +  CDS            ccdA (fragment): CCDA_ECO57 - Also known as H, letA. Experimental evidence at protein level: Swiss-Prot protein existence level 1. Antitoxin component of a type II toxin-antitoxin (TA) system which inhibits the post-segregational killing (PSK) of plasmid-free cells, also referred to as a plasmid addiction system. Binds to and blocks the activity of CcdB; will also remove bound CcdB protein from the CcdB-GyrA complex by forming a CcdA-CcdB complex, a process termed rejuvenation. Functions as a transcriptional corepressor for the ccdAB operon, repression also requires CcdB (By similarity). From Escherichia coli
   1235..1537    +  CDS            ccdB: CCDB_ECOLI - Also known as G, letB, letD. Experimental evidence at protein level: Swiss-Prot protein existence level 1. Toxic component of a type II toxin-antitoxin (TA) system, functioning in plasmid maintainence. Responsible for the post- segregational killing (PSK) of plasmid-free cells, also referred to as a plasmid addiction system. Half-life of over 2 hours. Cell killing by CcdB is accompanied by filamentation, defects in chromosome and plasmid segregation, defects in cell division, formation of anucleate cells, decreased DNA synthesis and plasmid loss. Interferes with the activity of DN
   1581..1702    -  protein_bind   attR3: mutant version of attR; recombination site for the Gateway® LR reaction LR Clonase™
   1684..1704    -  protein_bind   attB2: mutant version of attB; core recombination site for the Gateway® BP reaction BP Clonase™
   1762..1869    -  misc_feature   MCS: pBluescript multiple cloning site
   1878..1896    -  promoter       T7 promoter: promoter for bacteriophage T7 RNA polymerase
   1904..2059    +  CDS            lacZα (fragment): LacZα fragment of β-galactosidase; lacZ fragment
   2063..2140    -  rep_origin     M13 ori (fragment): M13 bacteriophage origin of replication; arrow indicates direction of (+) strand synthesis
   2140..2171    +  CDS            CmR (fragment): chloramphenicol acetyltransferase confers resistance to chloramphenicol
   2501..2570    -  CDS            TcR (fragment): tetracycline efflux protein; tet; confers resistance to tetracycline
   2631..3293    -  CDS            pBBR1 Rep: replication protein for the broad-host-range plasmid pBBR1 from Bordetella bronchiseptica
   3294..4065    -  rep_origin     pBBR1 oriV: replication origin of the broad-host-range plasmid pBBR1 from Bordetella bronchiseptica; requires the pBBR1 Rep protein for replication
   5347..5880    -  CDS            GmR: gentamycin acetyltransferase; aacC1; confers resistance to gentamycin
   6069..6097    -  promoter       Pc promoter: intI1 (promoter lies within the coding sequence); class 1 integron promoter
   6135..6251    +  CDS            CmR (fragment): chloramphenicol acetyltransferase; cat; confers resistance to chloramphenicol
