[The description below was written by a language model from this plasmid's Addgene catalogue record and pLannotate feature annotations shown in this document.]
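Description:
pCPP5372 is an empty Gateway destination vector built on the broad-host-range pBBR1MCS backbone, intended for bacterial expression of type III effector genes. It replicates through the pBBR1 oriV together with its cognate Rep protein, a system from Bordetella bronchiseptica that functions in many Gram-negative bacteria, and the record lists it as low copy. Backbone selection comes from a gentamicin acetyltransferase gene driven by the class 1 integron Pc promoter. Leftover pieces of the parental vector are also annotated, including a pBluescript-type multiple cloning site, a T7 promoter, a lacZα fragment, and short fragments of chloramphenicol and tetracycline resistance genes.

The payload is a standard Gateway selection cassette flanked by attR recombination sites (the annotation tool labels the second one attR3, with an overlapping attB2 core). Between them lie a complete chloramphenicol acetyltransferase gene with its promoter, a ccdA fragment, and the ccdB toxin gene. Because CcdB poisons gyrase, the unrecombined plasmid must be maintained in a ccdB-tolerant strain under chloramphenicol and gentamicin selection. An LR reaction with an entry clone swaps the cassette for the gene of interest, removing ccdB and chloramphenicol resistance and so allowing counterselection of parental plasmid in ordinary E. coli.

According to the catalogue entry, the inserted effector is expressed from the avrPto promoter and gains a C-terminal HA epitope tag. Neither element was picked up in the automated feature table, so their positions are not recorded. The associated work concerns Pseudomonas syringae type III secretion and effector translocation into plant cells, consistent with use for expressing and detecting tagged effectors.
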