Addgene plasmid #128733: pCPP5372
Purpose: (Empty Backbone) Gateway destination low-copy number plasmid for expression of any effector from avrPto promoter with C-terminal HA tag
Depositing lab: Alan Collmer. Depositing organization: Cornell University. Publication: Pseudomonas syringae lytic transglycosylases coregulated with the type III secretion system contribute to the translocation of effector proteins into plant cells. Oh HS, Kvitko BH, Morello JE, Collmer A. J Bacteriol. 2007 Nov;189(22):8277-89. Epub 2007 Sep 7. 10.1128/JB.00998-07 PubMed 17827286.
Backbone
  Vector backbone: pBBR1MCS
  Vector type: Bacterial Expression
Growth in bacteria
  Bacterial resistance: Chloramphenicol and Gentamicin, 25 & 10 μg/mL
  Growth temperature: 37°C
  Growth strain: ccdB Survival
  Copy number: Low Copy
Gene/Insert
  Gene/Insert name: None
Terms and licenses: Academic/Nonprofit Terms; Industry Terms: Not Available to Industry
How to cite: pCPP5372 was a gift from Alan Collmer (Addgene plasmid # 128733 ; http://n2t.net/addgene:128733 ; RRID:Addgene_128733)
